>Addgene plasmid #171499 | pJC5-4-insulator-BREreporter-insulator | depositor partial sequence | sequence record 332529 | pJC5-4-insulator-BREreporter-insulator sequence 6890 bps
TATAGTGTCACCTAAATCCAATTCACTGGCCGTCGTTTTACAACGTCGTGACTGGGAAAACCCTGGCGTT
ACCCAACTTAATCGCCTTGCAGCACATCCCCCTTTCGCCAGCTGGCGTAATAGCGAAGAGGCCCGCACCG
ATCGCCCTTCCCAACAGTTGCGCAGCCTGAATGGCGAATGGCGCCTGATGCGGTATTTTCTCCTTACGCA
TCTGTGCGGTATTTCACACCGCATATGGTGCACTCTCAGTACAATCTGCTCTGATGCCGCATAGTTAAGC
CAGCCCCGACACCCGCCAACACCCGCTGACGCGCCCTGACGGGCTTGTCTGCTCCCGGCATCCGCTTACA
GACAAGCTGTGACCGTCTCCGGGAGCTGCATGTGTCAGAGGTTTTCACCGTCATCACCGAAACGCGCGAG
ACGAAAGGGCCTCGTGATACGCCTATTTTTATAGGTTAATGTCATGATAATAATGGTTTCTTAGACGTCA
GGTGGCACTTTTCGGGGAAATGTGCGCGGAACCCCTATTTGTTTATTTTTCTAAATACATTCAAATATGT
ATCCGCTCATGAGACAATAACCCTGATAAATGCTTCAATAATATTGAAAAAGGAAGAGTATGAGTATTCA
ACATTTCCGTGTCGCCCTTATTCCCTTTTTTGCGGCATTTTGCCTTCCTGTTTTTGCTCACCCAGAAACG
CTGGTGAAAGTAAAAGATGCTGAAGATCAGTTGGGTGCACGAGTGGGTTACATCGAACTGGATCTCAACA
GCGGTAAGATCCTTGAGAGTTTTCGCCCCGAAGAACGTTTTCCAATGATGAGCACTTTTAAAGTTCTGCT
ATGTGGCGCGGTATTATCCCGTATTGACGCCGGGCAAGAGCAACTCGGTCGCCGCATACACTATTCTCAG
AATGACTTGGTTGAGTACTCACCAGTCACAGAAAAGCATCTTACGGATGGCATGACAGTAAGAGAATTAT
GCAGTGCTGCCATAACCATGAGTGATAACACTGCGGCCAACTTACTTCTGACAACGATCGGAGGACCGAA
GGAGCTAACCGCTTTTTTGCACAACATGGGGGATCATGTAACTCGCCTTGATCGTTGGGAACCGGAGCTG
AATGAAGCCATACCAAACGACGAGCGTGACACCACGATGCCTGTAGCAATGCCAACAACGTTGCGCAAAC
TATTAACTGGCGAACTACTTACTCTAGCTTCCCGGCAACAATTAATAGACTGGATGGAGGCGGATAAAGT
TGCAGGACCACTTCTGCGCTCGGCCCTTCCGGCTGGCTGGTTTATTGCTGATAAATCTGGAGCCGGTGAG
CGTGGGTCTCGCGGTATCATTGCAGCACTGGGGCCAGATGGTAAGCCCTCCCGTATCGTAGTTATCTACA
CGACGGGGAGTCAGGCAACTATGGATGAACGAAATAGACAGATCGCTGAGATAGGTGCCTCACTGATTAA
GCATTGGTAACTGTCAGACCAAGTTTACTCATATATACTTTAGATTGATTTAAAACTTCATTTTTAATTT
AAAAGGATCTAGGTGAAGATCCTTTTTGATAATCTCATGACCAAAATCCCTTAACGTGAGTTTTCGTTCC
ACTGAGCGTCAGACCCCGTAGAAAAGATCAAAGGATCTTCTTGAGATCCTTTTTTTCTGCGCGTAATCTG
CTGCTTGCAAACAAAAAAACCACCGCTACCAGCGGTGGTTTGTTTGCCGGATCAAGAGCTACCAACTCTT
TTTCCGAAGGTAACTGGCTTCAGCAGAGCGCAGATACCAAATACTGTCCTTCTAGTGTAGCCGTAGTTAG
GCCACCACTTCAAGAACTCTGTAGCACCGCCTACATACCTCGCTCTGCTAATCCTGTTACCAGTGGCTGC
TGCCAGTGGCGATAAGTCGTGTCTTACCGGGTTGGACTCAAGACGATAGTTACCGGATAAGGCGCAGCGG
TCGGGCTGAACGGGGGGTTCGTGCACACAGCCCAGCTTGGAGCGAACGACCTACACCGAACTGAGATACC
TACAGCGTGAGCTATGAGAAAGCGCCACGCTTCCCGAAGGGAGAAAGGCGGACAGGTATCCGGTAAGCGG
CAGGGTCGGAACAGGAGAGCGCACGAGGGAGCTTCCAGGGGGAAACGCCTGGTATCTTTATAGTCCTGTC
GGGTTTCGCCACCTCTGACTTGAGCGTCGATTTTTGTGATGCTCGTCAGGGGGGCGGAGCCTATCGAAAA
ACGCCAGCAACGCGGCCTTTTTACGGTTCCTGGCCTTTTGCTGGCCTTTTGCTCACATGTTCTTTCCTGC
GTTATCCCCTGATTCTGTGGATAACCGTATTACCGCCTTTGAGTGAGCTGATACCGCTCGCCGCAGCCGA
ACGACCGAGCGCAGCGAGTCAGTGAGCGAGGAAGCGGAAGAGCGCCCAATACGCAAACCGCCTCTCCCCG
CGCGTTGGCCGATTCATTAATGCAGCTGGCACGACAGGTTTCCCGACTCGAAAGCGGGCAGTGAGCGCAA
CGCAATTAATGTGAGTTAGCTCACTCATTAGGCACCCCAGGCTTTACAGCAGCTTATAATGGNTACAAAT
AAAGCAANAGCATCACAAATTTNNNNAATAAAGCAGGAAACCACTACATTCTAGTTGTGGTCAATCCANA
ATCAGCATCATATTAGGGCATCAATGGAGCACCCGGTCAGGTGGACTCTAGAGGGACAGCCCCCCCCCAA
AGCCCCCAGGGATGTAATTACGTCCCTCCCCCGCTAGGGGGCAGCAGCGAGCCGCCCGGGGCTCCGCTCC
GGTCCGGCGCTCCCCCCGCATCCCCGAGCCGGCAGCGTGCGGGGACAGCCCGGGCACGGGGAAGGTGGCA
CGGGATCGCTTTCCTCTGAACGCTTCTCGCTGCTCTTTGAGCCTGCAGACACCTGGGGGGATACGGGGAA
AAAGCTTTAGGCTGAAAGAGAGATTTAGAATGACAGAATCATAGAACGGCCTGGGTTGCAAAGGAGCACA
GTGCTCATCCAGATCCAACCCCCTGCTATGTGCAGGGTCATCAACCAGCAGCCCAGGCTGCCCAGAGCCA
CATCCAGCCTGGCCTTGAATGCCTGCAGGGATGGGGCATCCACAGCCTCCTTGGGCAACCTGTTCAGTGC
GTCACCACCCTCTGGGGGAAAAACTGCCTCCTCATATCCAACCCAAACCTCCCCTGTCTCAGTGTAAAGC
CATTCCCCCTTGTCCTATCAAGGGGGAGTTTGCTGTGACATTGTTGGTCTGGGGTGACACATGTTTGCCA
ATTCAGTGCATCACGGAGAGGCAGATCTTGGGGATAAGGAAGTGCAGGACAGCATGGACGTGGGACATGC
AGGTGTTGAGGGCTCTGGGACACTCTCCAAGTCACAGCGTTCAGAACAGCCTTAAGGATAAGAAGATAGG
ATAGAAGGACAAAGAGCAAGTTAAAACCCAGCATGGAGAGGAGCACAAAAAGGCCACAGACACTGCTGGT
CCCTGTGTCTGAGCCTGCATGTTTGATGGTGTCTGGATGCAAGCAGAAGGGGTGGAAGAGCTTGCCTGGA
GAGATACAGCTGGGTCAGTAGGANTGGGACAGGCAGCTGGAGNATTGCCATGTAGATGTTCATACAATCG
TCAAATCATGAAGGCTGGAAAAGCCCTCCAAGATCCCCAAGACCAACCCCAACCCACCCACCGTGCCCAC
TGGCCATGTCCNTCAGTGCCACATCCCCACAGTTCTTCATCACCTCCAGGGACGGTGACCCCCCCACCTC
CGTGGGCAGCTGTGCCACTGCAGCACCGCTCTTTGGAGAAGGTAAATCTTGCTAAATCCAGCCCGACCCT
CCCCTGGCACAACGTAAGGCCATTATCTCTCATCCAACTCCAGGACGGAGTCAGTGAGGATGGGGCTCTA
GGGATCCGCAAGTGCAGGTGCCAGAACATTTCTCTATCGATAGGTACCGAGCTCTTACGCGTGCTAGCTC
AGACCGTTAGACGCCAGGACGGGCTGTCAGGCTGGCGCCGCGGCGCCAGCCTGACAGCCCGTCCTGGCGT
CTAACGGTCTGAGCTAGCCCGGGCTCGAGATCTGGGCTATAAAAGGGGGTGGGGGCGCGTTCGTCCTCAC
TCTCTTCCAAGCTTGGCATTCCGGTACTGTTGGTAAAGCCACCATGGTTATGCCAGAGCCAGCGAAGTCT
GCTCCCGCCCCGAAAAAGGGCTCCAAGAAGGCGGTGACTAAGGCGCAGAAGAAAGGCGGCAAGAAGCGCA
AGCGCAGCCGCAAGGAGAGCTATTCCATCTATGTGTACAAGGTTCTGAAGCAGGTCCACCCTGACACCGG
CATTTCGTCCAAGGCCATGGGCATCATGAATTCGTTTGTGAACGACATTTTCGAGCGCATCGCAGGTGAG
GCTTCCCGCCTGGCGCATTACAACAAGCGCTCGACCATCACCTCCAGGGAGATCCAGACGGCCGTGCGCC
TGCTGCTGCCTGGGGAGTTGGCCAAGCACGCCGTGTCCGAGGGTACTAAGGCCATCACCAAGTACACCAG
CGCTAAGGATCCACCGGTCGCCACCATGGTGAGCAAGGGCGAGGAGCTGTTCACCGGGGTGGTGCCCATC
CTGGTCGAGCTGGACGGCGACGTAAACGGCCACAAGTTCAGCGTGTCCGGCGAGGGCGAGGGCGATGCCA
CCTACGGCAAGCTGACCCTGAAGTTCATCTGCACCACCGGCAAGCTGCCCGTGCCCTGGCCCACCCTCGT
GACCACCCTGTCCTGGGGCGTGCAGTGCTTCGCCCGCTACCCCGACCACATGAAGCAGCACGACTTCTTC
AAGTCCGCCATGCCCGAAGGCTACGTCCAGGAGCGCACCATCTTCTTCAAGGACGACGGCAACTACAAGA
CCCGCGCCGAGGTGAAGTTCGAGGGCGACACCCTGGTGAACCGCATCGAGCTGAAGGGCATCGACTTCAA
GGAGGACGGCAACATCCTGGGGCACAAGCTGGAGTACAACTACATCAGCGACAACGTCTATATCACCGCC
GACAAGCAGAAGAACGGCATCAAGGCCAACTTCAAGATCCGCCACAACATCGAGGACGGCGGCGTGCAGC
TCGCCGACCACTACCAGCAGAACACCCCCATCGGCGACGGCCCCGTGCTGCTGCCCGACAACCACTACCT
GAGCACCCAGTCCAAGCTGAGCAAAGACCCCAACGAGAAGCGCGATCACATGGTCCTGCTGGAGTTCGTG
ACCGCCGCCGGGATCACTCTCGGCATGGACGAGCTGTACAAGTAATCTAGAGTCGGGGCGGCCGGCCGCT
TCGAGCAGACATGATAAGATACATTGATGAGTTTGGACAAACCACAACTAGAATGCAGTGAAAAAAATGC
TTTATTTGTGAAATTTGTGATGCTATTGCTTTATTTGTAACCATTATAAGCTGCAATAAACAAGTTAACA
ACAACAATTGCATTCATTTTATGTTTCAGGTTCAGGGGGAGGTGTGGGAGGTTTTTTAAAGCAAGTAAAA
CCTCTACAAATGTGGTAAAATCGATAAGGATCCGTCGACCGATGCCCTTGAGAGCCTTCAACCCAGTCAG
CTCCTTCCGGTGGGCGCGGGGCATGACTATCGTCGCCGCACGGATCCCCGGGTACCGAGCTCGCTAGAGG
GACAGCCCCCCCCCAAAGCCCCCAGGGATGTAATTACGTCCCTCCCCCGCTAGGGGGCAGCAGCGAGCCG
CCCGGGGCTCCGCTCCGGTCCGGCGCTCCCCCCGCATCCCCGAGCCGGCAGCGTGCGGGGACAGCCCGGG
CACGGGGAAGGTGGCACGGGATCGCTTTCCTCTGAACGCTTCTCGCTGCTCTTTGAGCCTGCAGACACCT
GGGGGGATACGGGGAAAAAGCTTTAGGCTGAAAGAGAGATTTAGAATGACAGAATCATAGAACGGCCTGG
GTTGCAAAGGAGCACAGTGCTCATCCAGATCCAACCCCCTGCTATGTGCAGGGTCATCAACCAGCAGCCC
AGGCTGCCCAGAGCCACATCCAGCCTGGCCTTGAATGCCTGCAGGGATGGGGCATCCACAGCCTCCTTGG
GCAACCTGTTCAGTGCGTCACCACCCTCTGGGGGAAAAACTGCCTCCTCATATCCAACCCAAACCTCCCC
TGTCTCAGTGTAAAGCCATTCCCCCTTGTCCTATCAAGGGGGAGTTTGCTGTGACATTGTTGGTCTGGGG
TGACACATGTTTGCCAATTCAGTGCATCACGGAGAGGCAGATCTTGGGGATAAGGAAGTGCAGGACAGCA
TGGACGTGGGACATGCAGGTGTTGAGGGCTCTGGGACACTCTCCAAGTCACAGCGTTCAGAACAGCCTTA
AGGATAAGAAGATAGGATAGAAGGACAAAGAGCAAGTTAAAACCCAGCATGGAGAGGAGCACAAAAAGGC
CACAGACACTGCTGGTCCCTGTGTCTGAGCCTGCATGTTTGATGGTGTCTGGATGCAAGCAGAAGGGGTG
GAAGAGCTTGCCTGGAGAGATACAGCTGGGTCAGTAGGACTGGGACAGGCAGCTGGAGAATTGCCATGTA
GATGTTCATACAATCGTCAAATCATGAAGGCTGGAAAAGCCCTCCAAGATCCCCAAGACCAACCCCAACC
CACCCACCGTGCCCACTGGCCATGTCCCTCAGTGCCACATCCCCACAGTTCTTCATCACCTCCAGGGACG
GTGACCCCCCCACCTCCGTGGGCAGCTGTGCCACTGCAGCACCGCTCTTTGGAGAAGGTAAATCTTGCTA
AATCCAGCCCGACCCTCCCCTGGCACAACGTAAGGCCATTATCTCTCATCCAACTCCAGGACGGAGTCAG
TGAGGATGGGGCTCTAGCGAGCTCGTATTC
