>Addgene plasmid #171499 | pJC5-4-insulator-BREreporter-insulator | addgene partial sequence | sequence record 355569 | Addgene Partial NGS Result
TATAGTGTCACCTAAATCCAATTCACTGGCCGTCGTTTTACAACGTCGTGACTGGGAAAACCCTGGCGTT
ACCCAACTTAATCGCCTTGCAGCACATCCCCCTTTCGCCAGCTGGCGTAATAGCGAAGAGGCCCGCACCG
ATCGCCCTTCCCAACAGTTGCGCAGCCTGAATGGCGAATGGCGCCTGATGCGGTATTTTCTCCTTACGCA
TCTGTGCGGTATTTCACACCGCATATGGTGCACTCTCAGTACAATCTGCTCTGATGCCGCATAGTTAAGC
CAGCCCCGACACCCGCCAACACCCGCTGACGCGCCCTGACGGGCTTGTCTGCTCCCGGCATCCGCTTACA
GACAAGCTGTGACCGTCTCCGGGAGCTGCATGTGTCAGAGGTTTTCACCGTCATCACCGAAACGCGCGAG
ACGAAAGGGCCTCGTGATACGCCTATTTTTATAGGTTAATGTCATGATAATAATGGTTTCTTAGACGTCA
GGTGGCACTTTTCGGGGAAATGTGCGCGGAACCCCTATTTGTTTATTTTTCTAAATACATTCAAATATGT
ATCCGCTCATGAGACAATAACCCTGATAAATGCTTCAATAATATTGAAAAAGGAAGAGTATGAGTATTCA
ACATTTCCGTGTCGCCCTTATTCCCTTTTTTGCGGCATTTTGCCTTCCTGTTTTTGCTCACCCAGAAACG
CTGGTGAAAGTAAAAGATGCTGAAGATCAGTTGGGTGCACGAGTGGGTTACATCGAACTGGATCTCAACA
GCGGTAAGATCCTTGAGAGTTTTCGCCCCGAAGAACGTTTTCCAATGATGAGCACTTTTAAAGTTCTGCT
ATGTGGCGCGGTATTATCCCGTATTGACGCCGGGCAAGAGCAACTCGGTCGCCGCATACACTATTCTCAG
AATGACTTGGTTGAGTACTCACCAGTCACAGAAAAGCATCTTACGGATGGCATGACAGTAAGAGAATTAT
GCAGTGCTGCCATAACCATGAGTGATAACACTGCGGCCAACTTACTTCTGACAACGATCGGAGGACCGAA
GGAGCTAACCGCTTTTTTGCACAACATGGGGGATCATGTAACTCGCCTTGATCGTTGGGAACCGGAGCTG
AATGAAGCCATACCAAACGACGAGCGTGACACCACGATGCCTGTAGCAATGGCAACAACGTTGCGCAAAC
TATTAACTGGCGAACTACTTACTCTAGCTTCCCGGCAACAATTAATAGACTGGATGGAGGCGGATAAAGT
TGCAGGACCACTTCTGCGCTCGGCCCTTCCGGCTGGCTGGTTTATTGCTGATAAATCTGGAGCCGGTGAG
CGTGGGTCTCGCGGTATCATTGCAGCACTGGGGCCAGATGGTAAGCCCTCCCGTATCGTAGTTATCTACA
CGACGGGGAGTCAGGCAACTATGGATGAACGAAATAGACAGATCGCTGAGATAGGTGCCTCACTGATTAA
GCATTGGTAACTGTCAGACCAAGTTTACTCATATATACTTTAGATTGATTTAAAACTTCATTTTTAATTT
AAAAGGATCTAGGTGAAGATCCTTTTTGATAATCTCATGACCAAAATCCCTTAACGTGAGTTTTCGTTCC
ACTGAGCGTCAGACCCCGTAGAAAAGATCAAAGGATCTTCTTGAGATCCTTTTTTTCTGCGCGTAATCTG
CTGCTTGCAAACAAAAAAACCACCGCTACCAGCGGTGGTTTGTTTGCCGGATCAAGAGCTACCAACTCTT
TTTCCGAAGGTAACTGGCTTCAGCAGAGCGCAGATACCAAATACTGTTCTTCTAGTGTAGCCGTAGTTAG
GCCACCACTTCAAGAACTCTGTAGCACCGCCTACATACCTCGCTCTGCTAATCCTGTTACCAGTGGCTGC
TGCCAGTGGCGATAAGTCGTGTCTTACCGGGTTGGACTCAAGACGATAGTTACCGGATAAGGCGCAGCGG
TCGGGCTGAACGGGGGGTTCGTGCACACAGCCCAGCTTGGAGCGAACGACCTACACCGAACTGAGATACC
TACAGCGTGAGCTATGAGAAAGCGCCACGCTTCCCGAAGGGAGAAAGGCGGACAGGTATCCGGTAAGCGG
CAGGGTCGGAACAGGAGAGCGCACGAGGGAGCTTCCAGGGGGAAACGCCTGGTATCTTTATAGTCCTGTC
GGGTTTCGCCACCTCTGACTTGAGCGTCGATTTTTGTGATGCTCGTCAGGGGGGCGGAGCCTATGGAAAA
ACGCCAGCAACGCGGCCTTTTTACGGTTCCTGGCCTTTTGCTGGCCTTTTGCTCACATGTTCTTTCCTGC
GTTATCCCCTGATTCTGTGGATAACCGTATTACCGCCTTTGAGTGAGCTGATACCGCTCGCCGCAGCCGA
ACGACCGAGCGCAGCGAGTCAGTGAGCGAGGAAGCGGAAGAGCGCCCAATACGCAAACCGCCTCTCCCCG
CGCGTTGGCCGATTCATTAATGCAGCTGGCACGACAGGTTTCCCGACTGGAAAGCGGGCAGTGAGCGCAA
CGCAATTAATGTGAGTTAGCTCACTCATTAGGCACCCCAGGCTTTACACTTTATGCTTCCGGCTCGTATG
TTGTGTGGAATTGTGAGCGGATAACAATTTCACACAGGAAACAGCTATGACCATGATTACGCCAAGCTCT
AATACGACTCACTATAGGGAGACAAGCTTGCATGCCTGCAGGTCGACTCTAGAGGGACAGCCCCCCCCCA
AAGCCCCCAGGGATGTAATTACGTCCCTCCCCCGCTAGGGGGCAGCAGCGAGCCGCCCGGGGCTCCGCTC
CGGTCCGGCGCTCCCCCCGCATCCCCGAGCCGGCAGCGTGCGGGGACAGCCCGGGCACGGGGAAGGTGGC
ACGGGATCGCTTTCCTCTGAACGCTTCTCGCTGCTCTTTGAGCCTGCAGACACCTGGGGGGATACGGGGA
AAAAGCTTTAGGCTGAAAGAGAGATTTAGAATGACAGAATCATAGAACGGCCTGGGTTGCAAAGGAGCAC
AGTGCTCATCCAGATCCAACCCCCTGCTATGTGCAGGGTCATCAACCAGCAGCCCAGGCTGCCCAGAGCC
ACATCCAGCCTGGCCTTGAATGCCTGCAGGGATGGGGCATCCACAGCCTCCTTGGGCAACCTGTTCAGTG
CGTCACCACCCTCTGGGGGAAAAACTGCCTCCTCATATCCAACCCAAACCTCCCCTGTCTCAGTGTAAAG
CCATTCCCCCTTGTCCTATCAAGGGGGAGTTTGCTGTGACATTGTTGGTCTGGGGTGACACATGTTTGCC
AATTCAGTGCATCACGGAGAGGCAGATCTTGGGGATAAGGAAGTGCAGGACAGCATGGACGTGGGACATG
CAGGTGTTGAGGGCTCTGGGACACTCTCCAAGTCACAGCGTTCAGAACAGCCTTAAGGATAAGAAGATAG
GATAGAAGGACAAAGAGCAAGTTAAAACCCAGCATGGAGAGGAGCACAAAAAGGCCACAGACACTGCTGG
TCCCTGTGTCTGAGCCTGCATGTTTGATGGTGTCTGGATGCAAGCAGAAGGGGTGGAAGAGCTTGCCTGG
AGAGATACAGCTGGGTCAGTAGGACTGGGACAGGCAGCTGGAGAATTGCCATGTAGATGTTCATACAATC
GTCAAATCATGAAGGCTGGAAAAGCCCTCCAAGATCCCCAAGACCAACCCCAACCCACCCACCGTGCCCA
CTGGCCATGTCCCTCAGTGCCACATCCCCACAGTTCTTCATCACCTCCAGGGACGGTGACCCCCCCACCT
CCGTGGGCAGCTGTGCCACTGCAGCACCGCTCTTTGGAGAAGGTAAATCTTGCTAAATCCAGCCCGACCC
TCCCCTGGCACAACGTAAGGCCATTATCTCTCATCCAACTCCAGGACGGAGTCAGTGAGGATGGGGCTCT
AGGGATCCACGCGTGCTAGCTCAGACCGTTAGACGCCAGGACGGGCTGTCAGGCTGGCGCCGCGGCGCCA
GCCTGACAGCCCGTCCTGGCGTCTAACGGTCTGAGCTAGCCCGGGCTCGAGATCTGGGCTATAAAAGGGG
GTGGGGGCGCGTTCGTCCTCACTCTCTTCCAAGCTTGCCACAACCATGGTTATGCCAGAGCCAGCGAAGT
CTGCTCCCGCCCCGAAAAAGGGCTCCAAGAAGGCGGTGACTAAGGCGCAGAAGAAAGGCGGCAAGAAGCG
CAAGCGCAGCCGCAAGGAGAGCTATTCCATCTATGTGTACAAGGTTCTGAAGCAGGTCCACCCTGACACC
GGCATTTCGTCCAAGGCCATGGGCATCATGAATTCGTTTGTGAACGACATTTTCGAGCGCATCGCAGGTG
AGGCTTCCCGCCTGGCGCATTACAACAAGCGCTCGACCATCACCTCCAGGGAGATCCAGACGGCCGTGCG
CCTGCTGCTGCCTGGGGAGTTGGCCAAGCACGCCGTGTCCGAGGGTACTAAGGCCATCACCAAGTACACC
AGCGCTAAGGATCCACCGGTCGCCACCATGGTGAGCAAGGGCGAGGAGCTGTTCACCGGGGTGGTGCCCA
TCCTGGTCGAGCTGGACGGCGACGTAAACGGCCACAAGTTCAGCGTGTCCGGCGAGGGCGAGGGCGATGC
CACCTACGGCAAGCTGACCCTGAAGTTCATCTGCACCACCGGCAAGCTGCCCGTGCCCTGGCCCACCCTC
GTGACCACCCTGTCCTGGGGCGTGCAGTGCTTCGCCCGCTACCCCGACCACATGAAGCAGCACGACTTCT
TCAAGTCCGCCATGCCCGAAGGCTACGTCCAGGAGCGCACCATCTTCTTCAAGGACGACGGCAACTACAA
GACCCGCGCCGAGGTGAAGTTCGAGGGCGACACCCTGGTGAACCGCATCGAGCTGAAGGGCATCGACTTC
AAGGAGGACGGCAACATCCTGGGGCACAAGCTGGAGTACAACTACATCAGCGACAACGTCTATATCACCG
CCGACAAGCAGAAGAACGGCATCAAGGCCAACTTCAAGATCCGCCACAACATCGAGGACGGCGGCGTGCA
GCTCGCCGACCACTACCAGCAGAACACCCCCATCGGCGACGGCCCCGTGCTGCTGCCCGACAACCACTAC
CTGAGCACCCAGTCCAAGCTGAGCAAAGACCCCAACGAGAAGCGCGATCACATGGTCCTGCTGGAGTTCG
TGACCGCCGCCGGGATCACTCTCGGCATGGACGAGCTGTACAAGTAATCTAGAGTCGGGGCGGCCGGCCG
CTTCGAGCAGACATGATAAGATACATTGATGAGTTTGGACAAACCACAACTAGAATGCAGTGAAAAAAAT
GCTTTATTTGTGAAATTTGTGATGCTATTGCTTTATTTGTAACCATTATAAGCTGCAATAAACAAGTTAA
CAACAACAATTGCATTCATTTTATGTTTCAGGTTCAGGGGGAGGTGTGGGAGGTTTTTTAAAGCAAGTAA
AACCTCTACAAATGTGGTAAAATCGATAAGGATCCGTCGACCGATGCCCTTGAGAGCCTTCAACCCAGTC
AGCTCCTTCCGGTGGGCGCGGGGCATGACTATCGTCGCCGCACGGATCCCCGGGTACCGAGCTCGCTAGA
GGGACAGCCCCCCCCCAAAGCCCCCAGGGATGTAATTACGTCCCTCCCCCGCTAGGGGGCAGCAGCGAGC
CGCCCGGGGCTCCGCTCCGGTCCGGCGCTCCCCCCGCATCCCCGAGCCGGCAGCGTGCGGGGACAGCCCG
GGCACGGGGAAGGTGGCACGGGATCGCTTTCCTCTGAACGCTTCTCGCTGCTCTTTGAGCCTGCAGACAC
CTGGGGGGATACGGGGAAAAAGCTTTAGGCTGAAAGAGAGATTTAGAATGACAGAATCATAGAACGGCCT
GGGTTGCAAAGGAGCACAGTGCTCATCCAGATCCAACCCCCTGCTATGTGCAGGGTCATCAACCAGCAGC
CCAGGCTGCCCAGAGCCACATCCAGCCTGGCCTTGAATGCCTGCAGGGATGGGGCATCCACAGCCTCCTT
GGGCAACCTGTTCAGTGCGTCACCACCCTCTGGGGGAAAAACTGCCTCCTCATATCCAACCCAAACCTCC
CCTGTCTCAGTGTAAAGCCATTCCCCCTTGTCCTATCAAGGGGGAGTTTGCTGTGACATTGTTGGTCTGG
GGTGACACATGTTTGCCAATTCAGTGCATCACGGAGAGGCAGATCTTGGGGATAAGGAAGTGCAGGACAG
CATGGACGTGGGACATGCAGGTGTTGAGGGCTCTGGGACACTCTCCAAGTCACAGCGTTCAGAACAGCCT
TAAGGATAAGAAGATAGGATAGAAGGACAAAGAGCAAGTTAAAACCCAGCATGGAGAGGAGCACAAAAAG
GCCACAGACACTGCTGGTCCCTGTGTCTGAGCCTGCATGTTTGATGGTGTCTGGATGCAAGCAGAAGGGG
TGGAAGAGCTTGCCTGGAGAGATACAGCTGGGTCAGTAGGACTGGGACAGGCAGCTGGAGAATTGCCATG
TAGATGTTCATACAATCGTCAAATCATGAAGGCTGGAAAAGCCCTCCAAGATCCCCAAGACCAACCCCAA
CCCACCCACCGTGCCCACTGGCCATGTCCCTCAGTGCCACATCCCCACAGTTCTTCATCACCTCCAGGGA
CGGTGACCCCCCCACCTCCGTGGGCAGCTGTGCCACTGCAGCACCGCTCTTTGGAGAAGGTAAATCTTGC
TAAATCCAGCCCGACCCTCCCCTGGCACAACGTAAGGCCATTATCTCTCATCCAACTCCAGGACGGAGTC
AGTGAGGATGGGGCTCTAGCGAGCTCGAATTC
