[The description below was written by a language model from this plasmid's Addgene catalogue record.]
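Description:
pJC5-4-insulator-BREreporter-insulator is a mammalian reporter plasmid built on a pGEM47 backbone and intended as the source of a transgene for injection to generate a BMP signalling reporter mouse line. It is propagated in E. coli under ampicillin selection. The record does not name the origin of replication and lists the copy number as unknown. No feature table is provided, so the arrangement of parts can only be inferred from the catalogue fields and the construct name.

The insert is described as an insulator-flanked BRE-MLP:H2B-Turquoise cassette, of mixed mouse and synthetic origin. BRE denotes a BMP-responsive element, a cluster of binding sites for BMP-activated SMAD proteins. Here it is coupled to MLP, generally the adenovirus major late minimal promoter, so that transcription depends on pathway activity rather than on a constitutive promoter. The reporter is a histone H2B fusion to the cyan fluorescent protein Turquoise. This fusion localises fluorescence to chromatin and gives a nuclear signal suited to identifying and tracking individual responding cells in embryos. As the name indicates, insulator sequences sit on both sides of the reporter. Such elements are typically included in randomly integrating transgenes to shield them from position effects and silencing at the insertion site, though the record does not state which insulator is used.

The recorded sizes are inconsistent: the stated insert (6,890 bp) is larger than the stated total vector size (3,950 bp), so these figures should be treated with caution. The repository also notes that its sequencing could not assemble a full plasmid sequence. According to the depositing laboratory, the discrepancies should not affect function.
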