Addgene plasmid #171499: pJC5-4-insulator-BREreporter-insulator
Purpose: injections to make Bmp reporter mouse transgenic line
Depositing lab: James Briscoe. Publication: Ventricular, atrial, and outflow tract heart progenitors arise from spatially and molecularly distinct regions of the primitive streak. Ivanovitch K, Soro-Barrio P, Chakravarty P, Jones RA, Bell DM, Mousavy Gharavy SN, Stamataki D, Delile J, Smith JC, Briscoe J. PLoS Biol. 2021 May 17;19(5):e3001200. doi: 10.1371/journal.pbio.3001200. eCollection 2021 May. PubMed 33999917.
Backbone
  Vector backbone: pGEM47
  Backbone size w/o insert (bp): 2750
  Total vector size (bp): 3950
  Vector type: Mammalian Expression
Growth in bacteria
  Bacterial resistance: Ampicillin, 100 μg/mL
  Growth temperature: 37°C
  Growth strain: DH5alpha
  Copy number: Unknown
Gene/Insert
  Gene/Insert name: Insulator BRE-MLP:H2B-Turqoise
  Species: M. musculus (mouse), Synthetic
  Insert size (bp): 6890
  Promoter: BRE-MLP
  Cloning method: Ligation Independent Cloning
  Sequencing primers: 5′ cactcattaggcaccccag
Terms and licenses: Academic/Nonprofit Terms; Industry Terms: Not Available to Industry
Depositor comments: Addgene QC NGS analysis was unable to generate a full plasmid sequence. The depositing laboratory has indicated that these sequence discrepancies should not be of any consequence to function. Please visit https://www.biorxiv.org/content/10.1101/2020.07.12.198994v2 for bioRxiv preprint.
How to cite: pJC5-4-insulator-BREreporter-insulator was a gift from James Briscoe (Addgene plasmid # 171499 ; http://n2t.net/addgene:171499 ; RRID:Addgene_171499)
